Addgene plasmid #200341: pSAH67 - [PVPp | wrmScarlet | tbb-2 UTR]
Purpose: mScarlet BioPart for PVP neurons. (1) Mark neurons or (2) cell-specific expression of transgenes (N or C-terminal fusions, or untagged). Compatible with single-copy insertion (MosTI) or arrays.
Depositing lab: Christian Froekjaer-Jensen. Depositing organization: King Abdullah University of Science and Technology (KAUST).
Backbone
  Vector backbone: Twist Amp High
  Backbone manufacturer: Twist Biosciences
  Vector type: Worm Expression
Growth in bacteria
  Bacterial resistance: Ampicillin, 100 μg/mL
  Growth temperature: 37°C
  Growth strain: DH5alpha
  Copy number: High Copy
Gene/Insert
  Gene/Insert name: [PVPp | wrmScarlet | tbb-2 UTR]
  Species: C. elegans (nematode)
  Promoter: WBGene00003840, ocr-3
  Cloning method: Restriction Enzyme; 5′ cloning site Unknown (unknown if destroyed)
Terms and licenses: Academic/Nonprofit Terms; Industry Terms: Not Available to Industry
Depositor comments: See www.wormbuilder.org/BioParts for more information.
How to cite: pSAH67 - [PVPp | wrmScarlet | tbb-2 UTR] was a gift from Christian Froekjaer-Jensen (Addgene plasmid # 200341 ; http://n2t.net/addgene:200341 ; RRID:Addgene_200341)
