[The description below was written by a language model from this plasmid's Addgene catalogue record and pLannotate feature annotations shown in this document.]
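Description:
pSAH67 is a C. elegans expression plasmid built on the Twist Amp High backbone, a high-copy cloning vector propagated in E. coli through a ColE1/pUC-type origin and selected with ampicillin via the β-lactamase gene and its native promoter. It is one of a series of modular "BioPart" constructs, and its payload is a three-part cassette: a promoter intended to drive expression in the PVP neurons (recorded as derived from ocr-3), the worm-optimised red fluorescent protein wrmScarlet, and the tbb-2 (β-tubulin) 3′ UTR/terminator.

The sequence annotation fits this design. mScarlet is detected as two fragments separated by a short gap, which would be consistent with an intron interrupting the coding sequence, a common feature of worm-optimised transgenes, although the record does not say this explicitly. A tbb-2 terminator fragment follows directly downstream. The promoter itself is not annotated, but roughly 450 nt lie unassigned upstream of the reporter. Also detected are a loxP site spanning the sequence origin, a partial unc-119 coding fragment just upstream of it, an attB1-like site and a remnant of lacZα. The unc-119 fragment and loxP may relate to the stated compatibility with MosTI single-copy insertion, but their roles are not described in the record.

According to the depositor, the plasmid can be used either to mark PVP neurons with red fluorescence or as a scaffold for cell-specific transgene expression, with the gene of interest fused to the N or C terminus of the fluorophore or expressed untagged. It can be delivered as a single-copy MosTI insertion or as part of transgenic arrays.
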