Features (pLannotate 1.2.2; 10 found; start..end, strand, type, name):
    458..859     +  CDS            mScarlet (fragment): mScarlet is a basic (constitutively fluorescent) red fluorescent protein published in 2016, derived from synthetic construct. It has moderate acid sensitivity.
    913..1335    +  CDS            mScarlet (fragment): mScarlet is a basic (constitutively fluorescent) red fluorescent protein published in 2016, derived from synthetic construct. It has moderate acid sensitivity.
   1358..1527    +  terminator     tbb-2 terminator (fragment): tbb-2; transcription terminator for the C. elegans tubulin beta-2 gene
   2076..2664    -  rep_origin     ori: high-copy-number ColE1/pMB1/pBR322/pUC origin of replication
   2781..2805    -  protein_bind   attB1: mutant version of attB; recombination site for the Gateway® BP reaction BP Clonase™
   2905..3765    -  CDS            AmpR: β-lactamase; bla; confers resistance to ampicillin, carbenicillin, and related antibiotics
   3766..3870    -  promoter       AmpR promoter: bla
   3957..4000    -  CDS            lacZα (fragment): LacZα fragment of β-galactosidase; lacZ fragment
   4055..4507    +  CDS            unc-119 (fragment): UN119_CAEEL - Experimental evidence at protein level: Swiss-Prot protein existence level 1. Myristoyl-binding protein that acts as a cargo adapter: specifically binds the myristoyl moiety of a subset of N-terminally myristoylated proteins and is required for their localization. Plays a key role in ciliary membrane localization of proteins. Required for the establishment or function of the nervous system. From Caenorhabditis elegans.
   4624..12      +  protein_bind   loxP (across the origin): Cre-mediated recombination occurs in the 8-bp core sequence (GCATACAT). Cre recombinase
>Addgene plasmid #200341 | pSAH67 - [PVPp | wrmScarlet | tbb-2 UTR] | addgene full sequence | sequence record 396799 | Addgene NGS Result
ATACGAAGTTATGATATCAAAAATGATTACGCCAAGCTGTAAGTTTAAACATGATCTTACTAACTAACTA
TTCTCATTTAAATTTTCAGAGCTTAAAAATGGCTGAAATCACTCACAACGATGGATACGCTAATGCCTTG
AGAAATTGCATTGTACGATGCTGTTTATTCGAAATACACAACACCACTTTCAACTGTTTCAATTTTTGAT
GTTTTCAGCAAGAATTCTGAACGTTCTGAAAATGTATTCCTGTTATTTTTTAAACAGCTGCTCATCAACA
CTAGCTTGAATATTTAATTACTAAGCATTTTCCCATTAACTTAATCCTGACAAAACGAAAGGCGAAGTAG
CAATTAATCCTACATATAAGACCCTAAGTTAATTGAAATGCGTTTCTTTGATTTTCATTACTTCCTCATT
TTACTCTTACTAAAAAAAGAGACCAAAAATGGGGCCCGTTTCAAAGGGAGAGGCCGTTATAAAAGAATTT
ATGCGTTTCAAGGTCCACATGGAGGGATCCATGAACGGACACGAGTTCGAGATCGAGGGAGAGGGAGAGG
GACGTCCATACGAGGGAACCCAAACCGCCAAGGTGAGTTTTATTATCGATTTTCGGGATTTTCTACTTGT
AATTACCTTTTGTTTTTAATAAGTTGCTTTTTTCCAGCTCAAGGTCACCAAGGGAGGACCACTCCCATTC
TCCTGGGACATCCTCTCCCCACAATTCATGTACGGATCCCGTGCCTTCACCAAGCACCCAGCCGACATCC
CAGACTACTACAAGCAATCCTTCCCAGAGGGATTCAAGTGGGAGCGTGTCATGAACTTCGAGGACGGAGG
AGCCGTCACCGTCACCCAAGGTAGGTTTTCAGTTTCAATTTTTGTTGCAACTACCTCAACTCTATGTTTT
CAGACACCTCCCTCGAGGACGGAACCCTCATCTACAAGGTCAAGCTCCGTGGAACCAACTTCCCACCAGA
CGGACCAGTCATGCAAAAGAAGACCATGGGATGGGAGGCCTCCACCGAGCGACTCTACCCAGAGGACGGA
GTCCTCAAGGGAGACATCAAGGTAAATTTTTCAAGCTTCTAAATTCCAAAATAAACCATTTTAATTTCTT
AATTCCAGATGGCCCTCCGGCTCAAGGACGGAGGACGTTACCTCGCCGACTTCAAGACCACCTACAAGGC
CAAGAAGCCAGTCCAAATGCCAGGAGCCTACAACGTCGACCGTAAGCTCGACATCACCTCCCACAACGAG
GACTACACCGTCGTCGAGCAATACGAGCGTTCCGAGGGACGTCACTCCACCGGAGGAATGGACGAGCTCT
ACAAGCCCGGGTGATGGTCTCTGAGCTATGCAAAATCCTTTCAAGCATTCCCTTCTTCTCTATCACTCTT
CTTTCTTTTTGTCAAAAAATTCTCTCGCTAATTTATTTGCTTTTTTAATGTTATTATTTTATGACTTTTT
ATAGTCACTGAAAAGTTTGCATCTGAGTGAAGTGAATGCTATCAAAATGTGATTCTGATATCCAGGAAAC
GGAGAATCTGTGCGGCAATGTCTTATCATTTGAAACGCGCCGTATCGATGCTGACATCATGCGGCTCCCG
TGTTAGTCGAGAAGATGGGTACGGGCCTTTATTCATCCAACACTCTACGGCTTCTTCAAGAGCTAGTAGG
GCACCCTGTAGTTGGAAAGGGATTATTTCGTATGGCGAGCCCATACCGTCTTTCTTGCGGAAGCTTAACA
CGATAGGAAGTTGGATAGTTTCGAACGATGGTTCCATACGGAACGCTGTCTCAAGGATGAGTCTGACGGA
GTGTAACTCGAAGGCTAGGTGGAGGCTCAGTGATGATAAGTCTGCGATGGTGGATGCATGTGTCATGGTC
ATAGCTGTTTCCTGTGTGAAATTGTTATCCGCTCAGAGGGCACAATCCTATTCCGCGCTATCCGACAATC
TCCAAGACATTAGGTGGAGTTCAGTTCGGCGTATGGCATATGTCGCTGGAAAGAACATGTGAGCAAAAGG
CCAGCAAAAGGCCAGGAACCGTAAAAAGGCCGCGTTGCTGGCGTTTTTCCATAGGCTCCGCCCCCCTGAC
GAGCATCACAAAAATCGACGCTCAAGTCAGAGGTGGCGAAACCCGACAGGACTATAAAGATACCAGGCGT
TTCCCCCTGGAAGCTCCCTCGTGCGCTCTCCTGTTCCGACCCTGCCGCTTACCGGATACCTGTCCGCCTT
TCTCCCTTCGGGAAGCGTGGCGCTTTCTCATAGCTCACGCTGTAGGTATCTCAGTTCGGTGTAGGTCGTT
CGCTCCAAGCTGGGCTGTGTGCACGAACCCCCCGTTCAGCCCGACCGCTGCGCCTTATCCGGTAACTATC
GTCTTGAGTCCAACCCGGTAAGACACGACTTATCGCCACTGGCAGCAGCCACTGGTAACAGGATTAGCAG
AGCGAGGTATGTAGGCGGTGCTACAGAGTTCTTGAAGTGGTGGCCTAACTACGGCTACACTAGAAGAACA
GTATTTGGTATCTGCGCTCTGCTGAAGCCAGTTACCTTCGGAAAAAGAGTTGGTAGCTCTTGATCCGGCA
AACAAACCACCGCTGGTAGCGGTGGTTTTTTTGTTTGCAAGCAGCAGATTACGCGCAGAAAAAAAGGATC
TCAAGAAGATCCTTTGATCTTTTCTACGGGGTCTGACGCTCTATTCAACAAAGCCGCCGTCCCGTCAAGT
CAGCGTAAATGGGTAGGGGGCTTCAAATCGTCCTCGTGATACCAATTCGGAGCCTGCTTTTTTGTACAAA
CTTGTTGATAATGGCAATTCAAGGATCTTCACCTAGATCCTTTTAAATTAAAAATGAAGTTTTAAATCAA
TCTAAAGTATATATGAGTAAACTTGGTCTGACAGTTACCAATGCTTAATCAGTGAGGCACCTATCTCAGC
GATCTGTCTATTTCGTTCATCCATAGTTGCCTGACTCCCCGTCGTGTAGATAACTACGATACGGGAGGGC
TTACCATCTGGCCCCAGTGCTGCAATGATACCGCGAGAGCCACGCTCACCGGCTCCAGATTTATCAGCAA
TAAACCAGCCAGCCGGAAGGGCCGAGCGCAGAAGTGGTCCTGCAACTTTATCCGCCTCCATCCAGTCTAT
TAATTGTTGCCGGGAAGCTAGAGTAAGTAGTTCGCCAGTTAATAGTTTGCGCAACGTTGTTGCCATTGCT
ACAGGCATCGTGGTGTCACGCTCGTCGTTTGGTATGGCTTCATTCAGCTCCGGTTCCCAACGATCAAGGC
GAGTTACATGATCCCCCATGTTGTGCAAAAAAGCGGTTAGCTCCTTCGGTCCTCCGATCGTTGTCAGAAG
TAAGTTGGCCGCAGTGTTATCACTCATGGTTATGGCAGCACTGCATAATTCTCTTACTGTCATGCCATCC
GTAAGATGCTTTTCTGTGACTGGTGAGTACTCAACCAAGTCATTCTGAGAATAGTGTATGCGGCGACCGA
GTTGCTCTTGCCCGGCGTCAATACGGGATAATACCGCGCCACATAGCAGAACTTTAAAAGTGCTCATCAT
TGGAAAACGTTCTTCGGGGCGAAAACTCTCAAGGATCTTACCGCTGTTGAGATCCAGTTCGATGTAACCC
ACTCGTGCACCCAACTGATCTTCAGCATCTTTTACTTTCACCAGCGTTTCTGGGTGAGCAAAAACAGGAA
GGCAAAATGCCGCAAAAAAGGGAATAAGGGCGACACGGAAATGTTGAATACTCATACTCTTCCTTTTTCA
ATATTATTGAAGCATTTATCAGGGTTATTGTCTCATGAGCGGATACATATTTGAATGTATTTAGAAAAAT
AAACAAATAGGGGTTCCGCGCACATTTCCCCGAAAAGTGCCAGATACCTGAAACAAAACCCATCGTACGG
CCAAGGAAGTCTCCAATAACTGTGATCCACCACAAGCGCCAGGGTTTTCCCAGTCACGACGTTGTAAAAC
GACGGCCAGTCATGCATAATCCGCACGCATCTGGAATAAGGAAGTGCCATTCCGCCTGACCTAAGTGCTT
TTCGAGATCGCCAAACCGGAGAACGATCAGGAGAATGATGAGTCGCCACAGGAGTCGGCAAGATACGTGC
GTTATAGATTTGCTCCAAACTTTTTGAAACTCAAAACGGTCGGAGCAACTGTGGAATTCAAAGTAGGAGA
CATCCCAATCCATCATTTCCGAATGATCGAACGTCACTTCTTCAAAGATCGCCTTCTGAAGTGTTTTGAC
TTTGAATTCGGATTCTGTATTCCGAATTCACGAAACAACTGTGAACATATCTATGAGTTCCCTCAACTCT
CTCAACAACTCAGTGAGTCATTATTCTAAAAAGTACAATTCAAAAGACTAATCTCTTTTTCAGTGGACGA
CATGATCAACAATCCAAACGAGACTCGTTCTGACAGCTTCTATTTCGTCGATAACAAACTCGTCATGCAC
AACAAAGCCGACTACTCATATGATGCATAAATCTTCATTGTTGAGTTTATCTTGTTGATTTTTGAATAAA
TTATCAACTCTTTACTTTTTAATGGGTTATGAAATAAATAAACATTGAAAACTGATAAACAACGTTCATC
TCTATAACTTCGTATAGCATACATT
